Addgene plasmid #24984: EF.STAT3DN.Ubc.GFP
Depositing lab: Linzhao Cheng. Depositing organization: Johns Hopkins University and School of Medicine. Publication: The high-mobility group A1a/signal transducer and activator of transcription-3 axis: an achilles heel for hematopoietic malignancies?. Hillion J, Dhara S, Sumter TF, Mukherjee M, Di Cello F, Belton A, Turkson J, Jaganathan S, Cheng L, Ye Z, Jove R, Aplan P, Lin YW, Wertzler K, Reeves R, Elbahlouh O, Kowalski J, Bhattacharya R, Resar LM.. Cancer Research 68, 10121, December 2008. 10.1158/0008-5472.CAN-08-2121 PubMed 19074878.
Backbone
  Vector backbone: cFUGW
  Backbone size w/o insert (bp): 11500
  Vector type: Mammalian Expression, Lentiviral
Growth in bacteria
  Bacterial resistance: Ampicillin, 100 μg/mL
  Growth temperature: 37°C
  Growth strain: Stbl3
  Growth instructions: Stbl 3
  Copy number: High Copy
Gene/Insert
  Gene/Insert name: STAT3
  Species: H. sapiens (human)
  Insert size (bp): 2300
  Mutation: Y705F--dominant negative
  Entrez Gene: STAT3 (a.k.a. ADMIO, ADMIO1, APRF, HIES)
  Tag / fusion protein: FLAG (C terminal on insert)
  Cloning method: Restriction Enzyme; 5′ cloning site PacI (unknown if destroyed)
  Sequencing primers: 5′ EF1a-forward; 3′ hUBCpro-R
Terms and licenses: Academic/Nonprofit Terms; Industry Terms: Not Available to Industry
How to cite: EF.STAT3DN.Ubc.GFP was a gift from Linzhao Cheng (Addgene plasmid # 24984 ; http://n2t.net/addgene:24984 ; RRID:Addgene_24984)
