[The description below was written by a language model from this plasmid's Addgene catalogue record.]
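Description:
EF.STAT3DN.Ubc.GFP is a lentiviral mammalian expression plasmid built on the cFUGW backbone (about 11.5 kb without insert). It is maintained in bacteria as a high-copy plasmid under ampicillin selection. The record lists a recombination-deficient strain for propagation, a common choice for lentiviral vectors because their repeated LTR sequences can rearrange. No feature table is provided, so the specific viral elements, origin of replication and any post-transcriptional elements are not documented here beyond what the backbone and vector type imply.

The payload is a roughly 2.3 kb human STAT3 coding sequence carrying the Y705F substitution and a C-terminal FLAG tag. Tyrosine 705 is the residue whose phosphorylation drives STAT3 dimerisation, nuclear accumulation and transcriptional activity. Replacing it with phenylalanine gives a protein that cannot be activated in this way and interferes with endogenous STAT3 signalling, which is why the record calls it dominant negative. The construct name and the listed sequencing primers (an EF1α forward primer and a human ubiquitin C promoter reverse primer flanking the insert) indicate a dual-promoter layout. In this layout an EF1α promoter drives STAT3DN-FLAG, and a downstream UbC promoter independently drives GFP, although the record does not state the arrangement explicitly. With this design, transduced cells can be identified or sorted by GFP fluorescence, and the mutant protein can be detected through its FLAG epitope.

The construct is suited to stable inhibition of STAT3 signalling in mammalian cells by lentiviral transduction. The associated publication concerns the HMGA1a–STAT3 axis in hematopoietic malignancies.
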