>Addgene plasmid #24984 | EF.STAT3DN.Ubc.GFP | addgene partial sequence | sequence record 30952 | 24984 with EGFP-N
GCTCCTCGCCCTTGCTCACCATGGTGGCGACCGGTACCCGGGGATCCTCTAGAGTCGACCTGCAGCCCAA
GCTTCGTCTAACAAAAAAGCCAAAAACGGCCAGAATTTAGCGGACAATTTACTAGTCTAACACTGAAAAT
TACATATTGACCCAAATGATTACATTTCAAAAGGTGCCTAAAAAACTTCACAAAACACACTCGCCAACCC
CGAGCGCATAGTTCAAAACCGGAGCTTCAGCTACTTAAGAAGATAGGTACATAAAACCGACCAAAGAAAC
TGACGCCTCACTTATCCCTCCCCTCACCAGAGGTCCGGCGCCTGTCGATTCAGGAGAGCCTACCCTAGGC
CCGAACCCTGCGTCCTGCGACGGAGAAAAGCCTACCGCACACCTACCGGCAGGTGGCCCCACCCTGCATT
ATAAGCCAACAGAACGGGTGACGTCACGACACGACGAGGGCGCGCGCTCCCAAAGGTACGGGTGCACTGC
CCAACGGCACCGCCATAACTGCCGCCCCCGCAACAGACGACAAACCGAGTTCTCCAGTCAGTGACAAACT
TCACGTCAGGGTCCCCAGATGGTGCCCCAGCCCATCTCACCCGAATAAGAGCTTTCCCGCATTAGCGAAG
GCCTCAAGACCTTGGGTTCTTGCCGCCCACCATGCCCCCCACCTTGTTTCAACGACCTCACAGCCCGCCT
CACAAGCGTCTTCCATTCAAGACTCGGGAACAGCCGCCATTTTGCTGCGCTCCCCCCAACCCCCAGTTCA
GGGCAACCTTGCTCGCGGACCCAGACTACAGCCCTTGGCGGTCTCTCCACACGCTTCCGTCCCACCGAGC
GGCCCGGCGGCCACGAAAGCCCCGGCCAGCCCAGCAGCCCGCTACTCACCAAGTGACGATCACAGCGAT
