>Addgene plasmid #24984 | EF.STAT3DN.Ubc.GFP | addgene partial sequence | sequence record 30953 | 24984 with hUBCpro-R (5'-CTAAGGCCGAGTCTTATGAGCAG-3')
ACACGGGTTAATCTGCAGAATTCCACCACACTGGACTAGTGGATCCGAGCTCGGTACCAAGCTTTCACTT
GTCATCGTCGTCCTTGTAGTCCATGGGGGAGGTAGCGCACTCCGAGGTCAACTCCATGTCAAAGGTGAGG
GACTCAAACTGCCCTCCTGCTGAGGGTTCAGCACCTTCACCATTATTTCCAAACTGCATCAATGAATCTA
AAGTGCGGGGGGACATCGGCAGGTCAATGGTATTGCTGCAGGTCGTTGGTGTCACACAGATAAACTTGGT
CTTCAGGAATGGGGCAGCGCTACCTGGGTCAGCTTCAGGATGCTCCTGGCTCTCTGGCCGACAATACTTT
CCGAATGCCTCCTCCTTGGGAATGTCAGGATAGAGATAGACCAGTGGAGACACCAGGATATTGGTAGCAT
CCATGATCTTATAGCCCATGATGATTTCAGCAAATGACATGTTGTTCAGCTGCTGCTTTGTGTATGG
