>Addgene plasmid #24984 | EF.STAT3DN.Ubc.GFP | addgene partial sequence | sequence record 91468 | hUBCpro-F 5'-TGAAGCTCCGGTTTTGAACT-3'
TGTTTTGTGAAGTTTTTTAGGCACCTTTTGAAATGTAATCATTTGGGTCAATATGTAATTTTCAGTGTTA
GACTAGTAAATTGTCCGCTAAATTCTGGCCGTTTTTGGCTTTTTTGTTAGACGAAGCTTGGGCTGCAGGT
CGACTCTAGAGGATCCCCGGGTACCGGTCGCCACCATGGTGAGCAAGGGCGAGGAGCTGTTCACCGGGGT
GGTGCCCATCCTGGTCGAGCTGGACGGCGACGTAAACGGCCACAAGTTCAGCGTGTCCGGCGAGGGCGAG
GGCGATGCCACCTACGGCAAGCTGACCCTGAAGTTCATCTGCACCACCGGCAAGCTGCCCGTGCCCTGGC
CCACCCTCGTGACCACCCTGACCTACGGCGTGCAGTGCTTCAGCCGCTACCCCGACCACATGAAGCAGCA
CGACTTCTTCAAGTCCGCCATGCCCGAAGGCTACGTCCAGGAGCGCACCATCTTCTTCAAGGACGACGGC
AACTACAAGACCCGCGCCGAGGTGAAGTTCGAGGGCGACACCCTGGTGAACCGCATCGAGCTGAAGGGCA
TCGACTTCAAGGAGGACGGCAACATCCTGGGGCACAAGCTGGAGTACAACTACAACAGCCACAACGTCTA
TATCATGGCCGACAAGCAGAAGAACGGCATCAAGGTGAACTTCAAGATCCGCCACAACATCGAGGACGGC
AGCGTGCAGCTCGCCGACCACTACCAGCAGAACACCCCCATCGGCGACGGCC
